>Addgene plasmid #47875 | pTALYM4 | depositor full sequence | sequence record 68414 | pTALYM4-mRuby2
GGCACGACAGGTTTCCCGACTGGAAAGCGGGCAGTGAGCGCAACGCAATTAATGTGAGTTAGCTCACTCA
TTAGGCACCCCAGGCTTTACACTTTATGCTTCCGGCTCGTATGTTGTGTGGAATTGTGAGCGGATAACAA
TTTCACACAGGAAACAGCTATGACCATGAGGCGCGCCGGATTCGACATTGATTATTGACTAGTTATTAAT
AGTAATCAATTACGGGGTCATTAGTTCATAGCCCATATATGGAGTTCCGCGTTACATAACTTACGGTAAA
TGGCCCGCCTGGCTGACCGCCCAACGACCCCCGCCCATTGACGTCAATAATGACGTATGTTCCCATAGTA
ACGCCAATAGGGACTTTCCATTGACGTCAATGGGTGGAGTATTTACGGTAAACTGCCCACTTGGCAGTAC
ATCAAGTGTATCATATGCCAAGTACGCCCCCTATTGACGTCAATGACGGTAAATGGCCCGCCTGGCATTA
TGCCCAGTACATGACCTTATGGGACTTTCCTACTTGGCAGTACATCTACGTATTAGTCATCGCTATTACC
ATGGTCGAGGTGAGCCCCACGTTCTGCTTCACTCTCCCCATCTCCCCCCCCTCCCCACCCCCAATTTTGT
ATTTATTTATTTTTTAATTATTTTGTGCAGCGATGGGGGCGGGGGGGGGGGGGGGGCGCGCGCCAGGCGG
GGCGGGGCGGGGCGAGGGGCGGGGCGGGGCGAGGCGGAGAGGTGCGGCGGCAGCCAATCAGAGCGGCGCG
CTCCGAAAGTTTCCTTTTATGGCGAGGCGGCGGCGGCGGCGGCCCTATAAAAAGCGAAGCGCGCGGCGGG
CGGGAGTCGCTGCGTTGCCTTCGCCCCGTGCCCCGCTCCGCGCCGCCTCGCGCCGCCCGCCCCGGCTCTG
ACTGACCGCGTTACTCCCACAGGTGAGCGGGCGGGACGGCCCTTCTCCTCCGGGCTGTAATTAGCGCTTG
GTTTAATGACGGCTCGTTTCTTTTCTGTGGCTGCGTGAAAGCCTTAAAGGGCTCCGGGAGGGCCCTTTGT
GCGGGGGGGAGCGGCTCGGGGGGTGCGTGCGTGTGTGTGTGCGTGGGGAGCGCCGCGTGCGGCCCGCGCT
GCCCGGCGGCTGTGAGCGCTGCGGGCGCGGCGCGGGGCTTTGTGCGCTCCGCGTGTGCGCGAGGGGAGCG
CGGCCGGGGGCGGTGCCCCGCGGTGCGGGGGGGCTGCGAGGGGAACAAAGGCTGCGTGCGGGGTGTGTGC
GTGGGGGGGTGAGCAGGGGGTGTGGGCGCGGCGGTCGGGCTGTAACCCCCCCCTGCACCCCCCTCCCCGA
GTTGCTGAGCACGGCCCGGCTTCGGGTGCGGGGCTCCGTGCGGGGCGTGGCGCGGGGCTCGCCGTGCCGG
GCGGGGGGTGGCGGCAGGTGGGGGTGCCGGGCGGGGCGGGGCCGCCTCGGGCCGGGGAGGGCTCGGGGGA
GGGGCGCGGCGGCCCCGGAGCGCCGGCGGCTGTCGAGGCGCGGCGAGCCGCAGCCATTGCCTTTTATGGT
AATCGTGCGAGAGGGCGCAGGGACTTCCTTTGTCCCAAATCTGGCGGAGCCGAAATCTGGGAGGCGCCGC
CGCACCCCCTCTAGCGGGCGCGGGCGAAGCGGTGCGGCGCCGGCAGGAAGGAAATGGGCGGGGAGGGCCT
TCGTGCGTCGCCGCGCCGCCGTCCCCTTCTCCATCTCCAGCCTCGGGGCTGCCGCAGGGGGACGGCTGCC
TTCGGGGGGGACGGGGCAGGGCGGGGTTCGGCTTCTGGCGTGTGACCGGCGGCTCTAGAGCCTCTGCTAA
CCATGTTCATGCCTTCTTCTTTTTCCTACAGATCCTTAATTAATAATACGACTCACTATAGGGGCCGCCA
CCATGAGATCTCCTAAGAAAAAGAGGAAGGTGCAGGTGGATCTACGCACGCTCGGCTACAGTCAGCAGCA
GCAAGAGAAGATCAAACCGAAGGTGCGTTCGACAGTGGCGCAGCACCACGAGGCACTGGTGGGCCATGGG
TTTACACACGCGCACATCGTTGCGCTCAGCCAACACCCGGCAGCGTTAGGGACCGTCGCTGTCACGTATC
AGCACATAATCACGGCGTTGCCAGAGGCGACACACGAAGACATCGTTGGCGTCGGCAAACAGTGGTCCGG
CGCACGCGCCCTGGAGGCCTTGCTCACGGATGCGGGGGAGTTGAGAGGTCCGCCGTTACAGTTGGACACA
GGCCAACTTGTGAAGATTGCAAAACGTGGCGGCGTGACCGCAATGGAGGCAGTGCATGCATCGCGCAATG
CACTGACGGGTGCCCCCCTGGAGACGGGCGCCGCTACAGGGCGCGTCCCATTCGCCATTCAGGCTGCGCA
ACTGTTGGGAAGGGCGATCGGTGCGGGCCTCTTCGCTATTACGCCAGCTGGCGAAAGGGGGATGTGCTGC
AAGGCGATTAAGTTGGGTAACGCCAGGGTTTTCCCAGTCACGACGTTGTAAAACGACGGCCAGTGAGCGC
GCGTAATACGACTCACTATAGGGCGAATTGGGTACCGGGCCCCCCCTCGAGGTCCTCCAGCTTTTGTTCC
CTTTAGTGAGGGTTAATTGCGCGCTTGGCGTAATCATGGTCATAGCTGTTTCCTGTGTGAAATTGTTATC
CGCTCACAATTCCACACAACATACGAGCCGGAAGCATAAAGTGTAAAGCCTGGGGTGCCTAATGAGTGAG
CTAACTCACATTAATTGCGTTGCGCTCACTGCCCGCTTTCCACCGGTCGTCTCCAACGACCACCTCGTCG
CCTTGGCCTGCCTCGGCGGACGTCCTGCCATGGATGCAGTGAAAAAGGGATTGCCGCACGCGCCGGAATT
GATCAGAAGAGTCAATCGCCGTATTGGCGAACGCACGTCCCATCGCGTTGCGGGATCCACTGGAGGCGGA
GGTGGCTCCGGCACCGCCTCCTCCATGGTGTCTAAGGGCGAAGAGCTGATCAAGGAAAATATGCGTATGA
AGGTGGTCATGGAAGGTTCGGTCAACGGCCACCAATTCAAATGCACAGGTGAAGGAGAAGGCAATCCGTA
CATGGGAACTCAAACCATGAGGATCAAAGTCATCGAGGGAGGACCCCTGCCATTTGCCTTTGACATTCTT
GCCACGTCGTTCATGTATGGCAGCCGTACTTTTATCAAGTACCCGAAAGGCATTCCTGATTTCTTTAAAC
AGTCCTTTCCTGAGGGTTTTACTTGGGAAAGAGTTACGAGATACGAAGATGGTGGAGTCGTCACCGTCAT
GCAGGACACCAGCCTTGAGGATGGCTGTCTCGTTTACCACGTCCAAGTCAGAGGGGTAAACTTTCCCTCC
AATGGTCCCGTGATGCAGAAGAAGACCAAGGGTTGGGAGCCTAATACAGAGATGATGTATCCAGCAGATG
GTGGTCTGAGGGGATACACTCATATGGCACTGAAAGTTGATGGTGGTGGCCATCTGTCTTGCTCTTTCGT
AACAACTTACAGGTCAAAAAAGACCGTCGGGAACATCAAGATGCCCGGTATCCATGCCGTTGATCACCGC
CTGGAAAGGTTAGAGGAAAGTGACAATGAAATGTTCGTAGTACAACGCGAACACGCAGTTGCCAAGTTCG
CCGGGCTTGGTGGTGGGATGGACGAGCTGTACAAGTAAGAATTCTGTACATATGGGCACCAAAGAACCTG
TAAACGTTATCTTTTTAAATTGAATGTGCACAAATAAAAGTTTGGAAAAGAAAAAAAAAAAAAAAAAAAA
AAAAAAAAAAAAAAAAAAAAAAAAAAAAAAAAAAAAAAAAAAAAAAAAATACGCATCATACGCTGTGGCG
TACCTCGAGTCTAGAGGGCCCTTCGAACAAAAACTCATCTCAGAAGAGGATCTGAATATGCATACCGGTC
ATCATCACCATCACCATTGAGTTTAAACCCGCTGATCAGCCTCGACTGTGCCTTCTAGTTGCCAGCCATC
TGTTGTTTGCCCCTCCCCCGTGCCTTCCTTGACCCTGGAAGGTGCCACTCCCACTGTCCTTTCCTAATAA
AATGAGGAAATTGCATCGCATTGTCTGAGTAGGTGTCATTCTATTCTGGGGGGTGGGGTGGGGCAGGACA
GCAAGGGGGAGGATTGGGAAGACAATAGCAGGCATGCTGGGGATGCGGTGGGCTCTATGGGCGGCCGCCA
CTGGCCGTCGTTTTACAACGTCGTGACTGGGAAAACCCTGGCGTTACCCAACTTAATCGCCTTGCAGCAC
ATCCCCCTTTCGCCAGCTGGCGTAATAGCGAAGAGGCCCGCACCGATCGCCCTTCCCAACAGTTGCGCAG
CCTGAATGGCGAATGGG
[124 nt withheld, positions 4358-4481]
C
[91 nt withheld, positions 4483-4573]
A
[49 nt withheld, positions 4575-4623]
CCTTTGACGTTGGAGTCCACGTTCTTT
[37 nt withheld, positions 4651-4687]
ACCCTATCTCGGTCTATTCTTTTGATTTATAAGGGATTTTGCCGATTTCGGCCTATTGGTTAAAAAATGA
GCTGATTTAACAAAAATTTAACGCGAATTTTAACAAAATATTAACGCTTACAATTTAGGTGGCACTTTTC
GGGGAAATGTGCGCGGAACCCCTATTTGTTTATTTTTCTAAATACATTCAAATATGTATCCGCTCATGAG
ACAATAACCCTGATAAATGCTTCAATAATATTGAAAAAGGAAGAGTATGAGTATTCAACATTTCCGTGTC
GCCCTTATTCCCTTTTTTGCGGCATTTTGCCTTCCTGTTTTTGCTCACCCAGAAACGCTGGTGAAAGTAA
AAGATGCTGAAGATCAGTTGGGTGCACGAGTGGGTTACATCGAACTGGATCTCAACAGCGGTAAGATCCT
TGAGAGTTTTCGCCCCGAAGAACGTTTTCCAATGATGAGCACTTTTAAAGTTCTGCTATGTGGCGCGGTA
TTATCCCGTATTGACGCCGGGCAAGAGCAACTCGGTCGCCGCATACACTATTCTCAGAATGACTTGGTTG
AGTACTCACCAGTCACAGAAAAGCATCTTACGGATGGCATGACAGTAAGAGAATTATGCAGTGCTGCCAT
AACCATGAGTGATAACACTGCGGCCAACTTACTTCTGACAACGATCGGAGGACCGAAGGAGCTAACCGCT
TTTTTGCACAACATGGGGGATCATGTAACTCGCCTTGATCGTTGGGAACCGGAGCTGAATGAAGCCATAC
CAAACGACGAGCGTGACACCACGATGCCTGTAGCAATGGCAACAACGTTGCGCAAACTATTAACTGGCGA
ACTACTTACTCTAGCTTCCCGGCAACAATTAATAGACTGGATGGAGGCGGATAAAGTTGCAGGACCACTT
CTGCGCTCGGCCCTTCCGGCTGGCTGGTTTATTGCTGATAAATCTGGAGCCGGTGAGCGTGGGTCTCGCG
GTATCATTGCAGCACTGGGGCCAGATGGTAAGCCCTCCCGTATCGTAGTTATCTACACGACGGGGAGTCA
GGCAACTATGGATGAACGAAATAGACAGATCGCTGAGATAGGTGCCTCACTGATTAAGCATTGGTAACTG
TCAGACCAAGTTTACTCATATATACTTTAGATTGATTTAAAACTTCATTTTTAATTTAAAAGGATCTAGG
TGAAGATCCTTTTTGATAATCTCATGACCAAAATCCCTTAACGTGAGTTTTCGTTCCACTGAGCGTCAGA
CCCCGTAGAAAAGATCAAAGGATCTTCTTGAGATCCTTTTTTTCTGCGCGTAATCTGCTGCTTGCAAACA
AAAAAACCACCGCTACCAGCGGTGGTTTGTTTGCCGGATCAAGAGCTACCAACTCTTTTTCCGAAGGTAA
CTGGCTTCAGCAGAGCGCAGATACCAAATACTGTCCTTCTAGTGTAGCCGTAGTTAGGCCACCACTTCAA
GAACTCTGTAGCACCGCCTACATACCTCGCTCTGCTAATCCTGTTACCAGTGGCTGCTGCCAGTGGCGAT
AAGTCGTGTCTTACCGGGTTGGACTCAAGACGATAGTTACCGGATAAGGCGCAGCGGTCGGGCTGAACGG
GGGGTTCGTGCACACAGCCCAGCTTGGAGCGAACGACCTACACCGAACTGAGATACCTACAGCGTGAGCT
ATGAGAAAGCGCCACGCTTCCCGAAGGGAGAAAGGCGGACAGGTATCCGGTAAGCGGCAGGGTCGGAACA
GGAGAGCGCACGAGGGAGCTTCCAGGGGGAAACGCCTGGTATCTTTATAGTCCTGTCGGGTTTCGCCACC
TCTGACTTGAGCGTCGATTTTTGTGATGCTCGTCAGGGGGGCGGAGCCTATGGAAAAACGCCAGCAACGC
GGCCTTTTTACGGTTCCTGGCCTTTTGCTGGCCTTTTGCTCACATGTTCTTTCCTGCGTTATCCCCTGAT
TCTGTGGATAACCGTATTACCGCCTTTGAGTGAGCTGATACCGCTCGCCGCAGCCGAACGACCGAGCGCA
GCGAGTCAGTGAGCGAGGAAGCGGAAGAGCGCCCAATACGCAAACCGCCTCTCCCCGCGCGTTGGCCGAT
TCATTAATGCAGCT
Features (pLannotate 1.2.2; 26 found; start..end, strand, type, name):
     50..71      +  protein_bind   CAP binding site: CAP binding activates transcription in the presence of cAMP. E. coli catabolite activator protein
     86..116     +  promoter       lac promoter: promoter for the E. coli lac operon
    124..140     +  protein_bind   lac operator: The lac repressor binds to the lac operator to inhibit transcription in E. coli. This inhibition can be relieved by adding lactose or isopropyl-β-D-thiogalactopyranoside (IPTG). lac repressor encoded by lacI
    184..563     +  enhancer       CMV enhancer: human cytomegalovirus immediate early enhancer
    565..842     +  promoter       chicken β-actin promoter: No description available
    843..1851    +  intron         chimeric intron: chimera between introns from chicken β-actin and rabbit β-globin
   1851..2330    +  CDS            avrXa10 (fragment): AVX10_XANOO - Experimental evidence at protein level: Swiss-Prot protein existence level 1. Avirulence protein. Induces the hypersensitive response (HR)in rice plants carrying the resistance gene Xa10. Activity depends on the presence of the core repeat domains; replacement with repeat domains from other proteins (AvrBs3 of X.euvesicatoria (AC P14727) or AvrXa7 of this organism) does not elicit the HR. Probably acts as a transcription factor in its host plant (rice) to induce plant resistance or disease. From Xanthomonas oryzae pv. oryzae.
   1864..1882    +  promoter       T7 promoter: promoter for bacteriophage T7 RNA polymerase
   2338..2356    -  rep_origin     f1 ori (fragment): f1 bacteriophage origin of replication; arrow indicates direction of (+) strand synthesis
   2361..2516    -  CDS            lacZα (fragment): LacZα fragment of β-galactosidase; lacZ fragment
   2524..2542    +  promoter       T7 promoter: promoter for bacteriophage T7 RNA polymerase
   2551..2574    -  misc_feature   MCS (fragment): pBluescript multiple cloning site
   2590..2608    -  promoter       T3 promoter: promoter for bacteriophage T3 RNA polymerase
   2653..2669    -  protein_bind   lac operator: The lac repressor binds to the lac operator to inhibit transcription in E. coli. This inhibition can be relieved by adding lactose or isopropyl-β-D-thiogalactopyranoside (IPTG). lac repressor encoded by lacI
   2677..2707    -  promoter       lac promoter: promoter for the E. coli lac operon
   2722..2743    -  protein_bind   CAP binding site: CAP binding activates transcription in the presence of cAMP. E. coli catabolite activator protein
   2782..2922    +  CDS            avrBs3 (fragment): AVRB3_XANEU - Experimental evidence at protein level: Swiss-Prot protein existence level 1. Avirulence protein. Acts as a transcription factor in C.annuum plants. In susceptible plants lacking the Bs3 resistance gene induces expression of a number of genes, including genes homologous to a family of auxin-induced genes, alpha-expansin genes, pectate lyase, anthocyanidin glucoside rhamnosyl transferase and at least one transcription factor, UPA20. Their expression leads to plant hypertrophy in mesophyll cells, probably mainly mediated by UPA20 (PubMed:17962565). In resistant plants induces the h
   2965..3675    +  CDS            mRuby2: mRuby2 is a basic (constitutively fluorescent) red fluorescent protein published in 2012, derived from Entacmaea quadricolor. It has moderate acid sensitivity.
   3745..3766    +  promoter       TEF1 promoter (fragment): S. cerevisiae TEF1; promoter for EF-1α
   3966..4190    +  polyA_signal   bGH poly(A) signal: bovine growth hormone polyadenylation signal
   4199..4353    +  CDS            lacZα (fragment): LacZα fragment of β-galactosidase; lacZ fragment
   4358..4786    +  rep_origin     f1 ori (sequence partly withheld): f1 bacteriophage origin of replication; arrow indicates direction of (+) strand synthesis
   4839..4943    +  promoter       AmpR promoter: bla
   4944..5804    +  CDS            AmpR: β-lactamase; bla; confers resistance to ampicillin, carbenicillin, and related antibiotics
   5975..6563    +  rep_origin     ori: high-copy-number ColE1/pMB1/pBR322/pUC origin of replication
   6746..37      +  CDS            lacI (fragment) (across the origin): lac repressor; lacI; The lac repressor binds to the lac operator to inhibit transcription in E. coli. This inhibition can be relieved by adding lactose or isopropyl-β-D-thiogalactopyranoside (IPTG).
