[The description below was written by a language model from this plasmid's Addgene catalogue record and pLannotate feature annotations shown in this document.]
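Description:
pTALYM4 is an empty destination plasmid for building fluorescently tagged TALE DNA-binding proteins by Golden Gate assembly, derived from the pCAG-T7-TALEN (Sangamo) backbone and classed as a mammalian expression/TALEN vector. It is maintained in E. coli through a high-copy ColE1/pUC-type origin with ampicillin selection (AmpR under its own bla promoter), and it also carries an f1 phage origin. The annotated sequence record is 6,801 nt.

Expression is driven by the CAG promoter, annotated here as its three components: the CMV immediate-early enhancer, the chicken β-actin promoter and a chimeric β-actin/β-globin intron. A T7 promoter lies just downstream, which would permit in vitro transcription of the assembled coding sequence. The open reading frame begins with a TALE N-terminal segment (detected by homology to Xanthomonas AvrXa10) and resumes with a TALE C-terminal segment (homologous to AvrBs3) fused in frame to the red fluorescent protein mRuby2, followed by a bGH polyadenylation signal. Between the two TALE flanks sits a reverse-oriented stuffer of pBluescript origin, containing a lac promoter/operator, a lacZα fragment, MCS remnants and T7/T3 promoters. This appears to be the placeholder that is replaced by the custom repeat array during the Golden Gate reaction, and it may allow blue/white discrimination of assembled clones, although the record does not state this or name the type IIS enzyme used. The short TEF1 promoter and other small fragment hits are probably incidental annotation matches.

Once a repeat array is inserted, the plasmid encodes a sequence-specific TALE with C-terminal mRuby2. The associated publication used such fusions for live visualization of chromatin dynamics.
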