Addgene plasmid #47875: pTALYM4
Purpose: (Empty Backbone) Destination plasmid with mRuby2 for Golden Gate reaction of TALE assembly
Depositing lab: Maria-Elena Torres-Padilla. Depositing organization: Institut de Genetique et de Biologie Moleculaire et Cellulaire (IGBMC). Publication: Live visualization of chromatin dynamics with fluorescent TALEs. Miyanari Y, Ziegler-Birling C, Torres-Padilla ME. Nat Struct Mol Biol. 2013 Oct 6. doi: 10.1038/nsmb.2680. PubMed 24096363.
Backbone
  Vector backbone: pCAG-T7-TALEN (Sangamo)
  Vector type: Mammalian Expression, TALEN
  Promoter: CAG
  Tag / fusion protein: mRuby2 (C terminal on backbone)
Growth in bacteria
  Bacterial resistance: Ampicillin, 100 μg/mL
  Growth temperature: 37°C
  Growth strain: SURE
  Copy number: High Copy
Terms and licenses: Academic/Nonprofit Terms; Industry Terms: Not Available to Industry
How to cite: pTALYM4 was a gift from Maria-Elena Torres-Padilla (Addgene plasmid # 47875 ; http://n2t.net/addgene:47875 ; RRID:Addgene_47875)
