>Addgene plasmid #47875 | pTALYM4 | addgene partial sequence | sequence record 72260 | mRuby2-R 5'- tccctcgatgactttgatcc-3'
TCACCTGTGCATTTGAATTGGTGGCCGTTGACCGAACCTTCCATGACCACCTTCATACGCATATTTTCCT
TGATCAGCTCTTCGCCCTTAGACACCATGGAGGAGGCGGTGCCGGAGCCACCTCCGCCTCCAGTGGATCC
CGCAACGCGATGGGACGTGCGTTCGCCAATACGGCGATTGACTCTTCTGATCAATTCCGGCGCGTGCGGC
AATCCCTTTTTCACTGCATCCATGGCAGGACGTCCGCCGAGGCAGGCCAAGGCGACGAGGTGGTCGTTGG
AGACGACCGGTGGAAAGCGGGCAGTGAGCGCAACGCAATTAATGTGAGTTAGCTCACTCATTAGGCACCC
CAGGCTTTACACTTTATGCTTCCGGCTCGTATGTTGTGTGGAATTGTGAGCGGATAACAATTTCACACAG
GAAACAGCTATGACCATGATTACGCCAAGCGCGCAATTAACCCTCACTAAAGGGAACAAAAGCTGGAGGA
CCTCGAGGGGGGGCCCGGTACCCAATTCGCCCTATAGTGAGTCGTATTACGCGCGCTCACTGGCCGTCGT
TTTACAACGTCGTGACTGGGAAAACCCTGGCGTTACCCAACTTAATCGCCTTGCAGCACATCCCCCTTTC
GC
