>Addgene plasmid #47875 | pTALYM4 | addgene partial sequence | sequence record 72264 | T3 5'-GCAATTAACCCTCACTAAAGG-3'
TTCGCCCTATAGTGAGTCGTATTACGCGCGCTCACTGGCCGTCGTTTTACAACGTCGTGACTGGGAAAAC
CCTGGCGTTACCCAACTTAATCGCCTTGCAGCACATCCCCCTTTCGCCAGCTGGCGTAATAGCGAAGAGG
CCCGCACCGATCGCCCTTCCCAACAGTTGCGCAGCCTGAATGGCGAATGGGACGCGCCCTGTAGCGGCGC
CCGTCTCCAGGGGGGCACCCGTCAGTGCATTGCGCGATGCATGCACTGCCTCCATTGCGGTCACGCCGCC
ACGTTTTGCAATCTTCACAAGTTGGCCTGTGTCCAACTGTAACGGCGGACCTCTCAACTCCCCCGCATCC
GTGAGCAAGGCCTCCAGGGCGCGTGCGCCGGACCACTGTTTGCCGACGCCAACGATGTCTTCGTGTGTCG
CCTCTGGCAACGCCGTGATTATGTGCTGATACGTGACAGCGACGGTCCCTAACGCTGCCGGGTGTTGGCT
GAGCGCAACGATGTGCGCGTGTGTAAACCCATGGCCCACCAGTGCCTCNTGGTGCTGCGCCACTGTCGAA
CGCACCTTCGGTTTGATCTTCTCTTGCTGCTGCTGACTGTAGCCGAGCGTGCGTAGATCCACCTGCACCT
TCCTCTTTTTCTTAGGAGATCTCATGGTGGCGGCCCCTATAG
