>Addgene plasmid #47875 | pTALYM4 | addgene partial sequence | sequence record 73538 | TAL-F2 5'-ccaacgaccacctcgtcgcc-3'
GGGATTGCCGCACGCGCCGGAATTGATCAGAAGAGTCAATCGCCGTATTGGCGAACGCACGTCCCATCGC
GTTGCGGGATCCACTGGAGGCGGAGGTGGCTCCGGCACCGCCTCCTCCATGGTGTCTAAGGGCGAAGAGC
TGATCAAGGAAAATATGCGTATGAAGGTGGTCATGGAAGGTTCGGTCAACGGCCACCAATTCAAATGCAC
AGGTGAAGGAGAAGGCAATCCGTACATGGGAACTCAAACCATGAGGATCAAAGTCATCGAGGGAGGACCC
CTGCCATTTGCCTTTGACATTCTTGCCACGTCGTTCATGTATGGCAGCCGTACTTTTATCAAGTACCCGA
AAGGCATTCCTGATTTCTTTAAACAGTCCTTTCCTGAGGGTTTTACTTGGGAAAGAGTTACGAGATACGA
AGATGGTGGAGTCGTCACCGTCATGCAGGACACCAGCCTTGAGGATGGCTGTCTCGTTTACCACGTCCAA
GTCAGAGGGGTAAACTTTCCCTCCAATGGTCCCGTGATGCAGAAGAAGACCAAGGGTTGGGAGCCTAATA
CAGAGATGATGTATCCAGCAGATGGTGGTCTGAGGGGATACACTCATATGGCACTGAAAGTTGATGGTGG
TGGCCATCTGTCTTGCTCTTTCGTAACAACTTACAGGTCAAAAAAGACCGTCGGGAACATCAAGATGCCC
GGTATCCATGCCGTTGATCACCGCCTGGAAAGGTTAGAGGAAAGTGACAATGAAATGTTCGTAGTACAAC
GCGAACACGCAGTTGCCAAGTTCGCCGGGCTTGGTGGTGGGATGGACGAGCTGTACAAG
